Addgene plasmid #161301: pDONR221-SLC35A3_STOP
Purpose: Gateway entry clone with codon-optimized ORF sequence for subcloning into custom expression vectors. Contains a STOP codon at the end of the codon-optimized ORF sequence.
Depositing lab: RESOLUTE Consortium & Giulio Superti-Furga. Depositing organization: CeMM Research Center for Molecular Medicine. Publication: The RESOLUTE consortium: unlocking SLC transporters for drug discovery. Superti-Furga G, Lackner D, Wiedmer T, Ingles-Prieto A, Barbosa B, Girardi E, Goldmann U, Gurtl B, Klavins K, Klimek C, Lindinger S, Lineiro-Retes E, Muller AC, Onstein S, Redinger G, Reil D, Sedlyarov V, Wolf G, Crawford M, Everley R, ... Steppan CM. Nat Rev Drug Discov. 2020 Jul;19(7):429-430. doi: 10.1038/d41573-020-00056-6. PubMed 32265506.
Backbone
  Vector backbone: pDONR221
  Backbone manufacturer: ThermoFisher Scientific
  Backbone size w/o insert (bp): 2550
  Vector type: Mammalian Expression
Growth in bacteria
  Bacterial resistance: Kanamycin, 50 μg/mL
  Growth temperature: 37°C
  Growth strain: NEB Stable
  Copy number: High Copy
Gene/Insert
  Gene/Insert name: SLC35A3
  Species: H. sapiens (human)
  Insert size (bp): 978
  Entrez Gene: SLC35A3 (a.k.a. AMRS)
  Cloning method: Gateway Cloning
  Sequencing primers: 5′ M13-fwd; 3′ M13-rev
Terms and licenses: Academic/Nonprofit Terms; Industry Terms
Depositor comments: This plasmid contains a STOP codon at the end of the codon-optimized ORF. For the version of this plasmid that does not contain a STOP codon, please see Addgene plasmid 132135 For more information on the full Resolute plasmid collection, please see www.addgene.org/depositor-collections/re-solute/. Please provide your feedback on this plasmid to the RESOLUTE consortium by filling out their RESOLUTE repository feedback form: https://forms.office.com/Pages/ResponsePage.aspx?id=0e05yklzmkS7rjFGQL4N7z4feCLQvEJAmVcOCM_u885UN1JJRko0Ukg4TVQwNTZLOUxPQVJWT1NHUCQlQCN0PWcu
How to cite: pDONR221-SLC35A3_STOP was a gift from RESOLUTE Consortium & Giulio Superti-Furga (Addgene plasmid # 161301 ; http://n2t.net/addgene:161301 ; RRID:Addgene_161301)
