[The description below was written by a language model from this plasmid's Addgene catalogue record and pLannotate feature annotations shown in this document.]
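Description:
pDONR221-SLC35A3_STOP is a Gateway entry clone built on the pDONR221 backbone. It carries a codon-optimized open reading frame for human SLC35A3, a solute carrier annotated as a Golgi-localized UDP-N-acetylglucosamine transporter thought to supply substrate to the glycosyltransferases that branch N-linked oligosaccharides. The sequenced plasmid is about 3.5 kb. It is propagated in E. coli from a high-copy ColE1/pUC-type origin and selected with kanamycin through an aminoglycoside phosphotransferase (KanR) gene.

The roughly 1 kb ORF lies between attL1 and attL2 sites, the products of a BP recombination into the donor vector. These sites allow directional transfer of the insert into any attR-containing destination vector by an LR Clonase reaction. The rrnB T1 and T2 terminators upstream of the cassette insulate it from read-through transcription in bacteria. A T7 promoter sits just outside attL2, pointing back toward the insert. The short lacI and lacZα fragments detected are backbone remnants, not functional genes.

Although the catalogue lists the vector type as mammalian expression, the feature table shows no eukaryotic promoter or polyadenylation signal. Expression therefore depends on the destination vector chosen. Because the ORF ends in a stop codon, this version suits native, untagged expression or N-terminal fusions. A companion clone without the stop codon exists for C-terminal tagging. The plasmid belongs to a consortium-wide collection of solute carrier clones assembled to support functional and drug-discovery studies of SLC transporters.
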