Features (pLannotate 1.2.2; 10 found; start..end, strand, type, name):
    121..213     +  CDS            lacI (fragment): lac repressor; lacI; The lac repressor binds to the lac operator to inhibit transcription in E. coli. This inhibition can be relieved by adding lactose or isopropyl-β-D-thiogalactopyranoside (IPTG).
    268..295     -  terminator     rrnB T2 terminator: transcription terminator T2 from the E. coli rrnB gene
    427..470     +  terminator     rrnB T1 terminator: Escherichia coli rrnB; transcription terminator T1 from the E. coli rrnB gene
    517..553     -  CDS            lacZα (fragment): LacZα fragment of β-galactosidase; lacZ fragment
    569..668     +  protein_bind   attL1: mutant version of attL; recombination site for the Gateway® LR reaction LR Clonase™
    674..1648    +  CDS            SLC35A3: S35A3_HUMAN - Experimental evidence at protein level: Swiss-Prot protein existence level 1. Uridine diphosphate-N-acetylglucosamine (UDP-GlcNAc) transporter in the Golgi apparatus. May supply UDP-GlcNAc as substrate for Golgi-resident glycosyltransferases that generate branching of diantennary oligosaccharides. From Homo sapiens (Human).
   1653..1752    -  protein_bind   attL2: mutant version of attL; recombination site for the Gateway® LR reaction LR Clonase™
   1770..1788    -  promoter       T7 promoter: promoter for bacteriophage T7 RNA polymerase
   1922..2731    +  CDS            KanR: aminoglycoside phosphotransferase; aph(3')-Ia; confers resistance to kanamycin in bacteria or G418 (Geneticin®) in eukaryotes
   2878..3466    +  rep_origin     ori: high-copy-number ColE1/pMB1/pBR322/pUC origin of replication
>Addgene plasmid #161301 | pDONR221-SLC35A3_STOP | addgene full sequence | sequence record 413579 | Addgene NGS Result
CTTTCCTGCGTTATCCCCTGATTCTGTGGATAACCGTATTACCGCCTTTGAGTGAGCTGATACCGCTCGC
CGCAGCCGAACGACCGAGCGCAGCGAGTCAGTGAGCGAGGAAGCGGAAGAGCGCCCAATACGCAAACCGC
CTCTCCCCGCGCGTTGGCCGATTCATTAATGCAGCTGGCACGACAGGTTTCCCGACTGGAAAGCGGGCAG
TGAGCGCAACGCAATTAATACGCGTACCGCTAGCCAGGAAGAGTTTGTAGAAACGCAAAAAGGCCATCCG
TCAGGATGGCCTTCTGCTTAGTTTGATGCCTGGCAGTTTATGGCGGGCGTCCTGCCCGCCACCCTCCGGG
CCGTTGCTTCACAACGTTCAAATCCGCTCCCGGCGGATTTGTCCTACTCAGGAGAGCGTTCACCGACAAA
CAACAGATAAAACGAAAGGCCCAGTCTTCCGACTGAGCCTTTCGTTTTATTTGATGCCTGGCAGTTCCCT
ACTCTCGCGTTAACGCTAGCATGGATGTTTTCCCAGTCACGACGTTGTAAAACGACGGCCAGTCTTAAGC
TCGGGCCCCAAATAATGATTTTATTTTGACTGATAGTGACCTGTTCGTTGCAACACATTGATGAGCAATG
CTTTTTTATAATGCCAACTTTGTACAAAAAAGCAGGCTCCACCATGTTCGCCAACCTGAAGTACGTGAGC
CTGGGCATCCTGGTGTTTCAGACCACATCCCTGGTGCTGACCATGCGGTACTCTAGAACACTGAAGGAGG
AGGGACCAAGGTATCTGAGCTCCACCGCAGTGGTGGTGGCAGAGCTGCTGAAGATCATGGCCTGCATCCT
GCTGGTGTATAAGGACTCCAAGTGTTCTCTGAGGGCCCTGAACCGCGTGCTGCACGATGAGATCCTGAAT
AAGCCAATGGAGACCCTGAAGCTGGCCATCCCCTCCGGCATCTACACACTGCAGAACAATCTGCTGTATG
TGGCCCTGTCTAACCTGGACGCCGCCACCTACCAGGTGACATATCAGCTGAAGATCCTGACCACAGCCCT
GTTTTCCGTGTCTATGCTGAGCAAGAAGCTGGGCGTGTACCAGTGGCTGTCCCTGGTCATCCTGATGACC
GGAGTGGCCTTCGTGCAGTGGCCTAGCGACTCCCAGCTGGATTCCAAGGAGCTGAGCGCCGGCTCCCAGT
TTGTGGGACTGATGGCCGTGCTGACCGCATGCTTCTCTAGCGGCTTTGCCGGCGTGTACTTCGAGAAGAT
CCTGAAGGAGACAAAGCAGAGCGTGTGGATCCGGAATATCCAGCTGGGCTTCTTTGGCAGCATCTTCGGC
CTGATGGGCGTGTACATCTATGACGGCGAGCTGGTGAGCAAGAACGGCTTCTTTCAGGGCTATAATAGGC
TGACATGGATCGTGGTGGTGCTGCAGGCCCTGGGAGGACTGGTCATCGCAGCCGTGATCAAGTACGCCGA
TAACATCCTGAAGGGCTTTGCCACCTCTCTGAGCATCATCCTGTCTACACTGATCAGCTATTTCTGGCTG
CAGGACTTTGTGCCTACCTCCGTGTTCTTTCTGGGCGCCATCCTGGTCATCACCGCCACATTCCTGTACG
GCTATGATCCCAAGCCTGCCGGCAATCCAACAAAGGCCTAAGACCCAGCTTTCTTGTACAAAGTTGGCAT
TATAAGAAAGCATTGCTTATCAATTTGTTGCAACGAACAGGTCACTATCAGTCAAAATAAAATCATTATT
TGCCATCCAGCTGATATCCCCTATAGTGAGTCGTATTACATGGTCATAGCTGTTTCCTGGCAGCTCTGGC
CCGTGTCTCAAAATCTCTGATGTTACATTGCACAAGATAAAAATATATCATCATGAACAATAAAACTGTC
TGCTTACATAAACAGTAATACAAGGGGTGTTATGAGCCATATTCAACGGGAAACGTCGAGGCCGCGATTA
AATTCCAACATGGATGCTGATTTATATGGGTATAAATGGGCTCGCGATAATGTCGGGCAATCAGGTGCGA
CAATCTATCGCTTGTATGGGAAGCCCGATGCGCCAGAGTTGTTTCTGAAACATGGCAAAGGTAGCGTTGC
CAATGATGTTACAGATGAGATGGTCAGACTAAACTGGCTGACGGAATTTATGCCTCTTCCGACCATCAAG
CATTTTATCCGTACTCCTGATGATGCATGGTTACTCACCACTGCGATCCCCGGAAAAACAGCATTCCAGG
TATTAGAAGAATATCCTGATTCAGGTGAAAATATTGTTGATGCGCTGGCAGTGTTCCTGCGCCGGTTGCA
TTCGATTCCTGTTTGTAATTGTCCTTTTAACAGCGATCGCGTATTTCGTCTCGCTCAGGCGCAATCACGA
ATGAATAACGGTTTGGTTGATGCGAGTGATTTTGATGACGAGCGTAATGGCTGGCCTGTTGAACAAGTCT
GGAAAGAAATGCATAAACTTTTGCCATTCTCACCGGATTCAGTCGTCACTCATGGTGATTTCTCACTTGA
TAACCTTATTTTTGACGAGGGGAAATTAATAGGTTGTATTGATGTTGGACGAGTCGGAATCGCAGACCGA
TACCAGGATCTTGCCATCCTATGGAACTGCCTCGGTGAGTTTTCTCCTTCATTACAGAAACGGCTTTTTC
AAAAATATGGTATTGATAATCCTGATATGAATAAATTGCAGTTTCATTTGATGCTCGATGAGTTTTTCTA
ATCAGAATTGGTTAATTGGTTGTAACACTGGCAGAGCATTACGCTGACTTGACGGGACGGCGCAAGCTCA
TGACCAAAATCCCTTAACGTGAGTTACGCGTCGTTCCACTGAGCGTCAGACCCCGTAGAAAAGATCAAAG
GATCTTCTTGAGATCCTTTTTTTCTGCGCGTAATCTGCTGCTTGCAAACAAAAAAACCACCGCTACCAGC
GGTGGTTTGTTTGCCGGATCAAGAGCTACCAACTCTTTTTCCGAAGGTAACTGGCTTCAGCAGAGCGCAG
ATACCAAATACTGTTCTTCTAGTGTAGCCGTAGTTAGGCCACCACTTCAAGAACTCTGTAGCACCGCCTA
CATACCTCGCTCTGCTAATCCTGTTACCAGTGGCTGCTGCCAGTGGCGATAAGTCGTGTCTTACCGGGTT
GGACTCAAGACGATAGTTACCGGATAAGGCGCAGCGGTCGGGCTGAACGGGGGGTTCGTGCACACAGCCC
AGCTTGGAGCGAACGACCTACACCGAACTGAGATACCTACAGCGTGAGCTATGAGAAAGCGCCACGCTTC
CCGAAGGGAGAAAGGCGGACAGGTATCCGGTAAGCGGCAGGGTCGGAACAGGAGAGCGCACGAGGGAGCT
TCCAGGGGGAAACGCCTGGTATCTTTATAGTCCTGTCGGGTTTCGCCACCTCTGACTTGAGCGTCGATTT
TTGTGATGCTCGTCAGGGGGGCGGAGCCTATGGAAAAACGCCAGCAACGCGGCCTTTTTACGGTTCCTGG
CCTTTTGCTGGCCTTTTGCTCACATGTT
