>Addgene plasmid #161301 | pDONR221-SLC35A3_STOP | depositor partial sequence | sequence record 312537 | Codon-optimized ORF of SLC35A3
ATGTTCGCCAACCTGAAGTACGTGAGCCTGGGCATCCTGGTGTTTCAGACCACATCCCTGGTGCTGACCA
TGCGGTACTCTAGAACACTGAAGGAGGAGGGACCAAGGTATCTGAGCTCCACCGCAGTGGTGGTGGCAGA
GCTGCTGAAGATCATGGCCTGCATCCTGCTGGTGTATAAGGACTCCAAGTGTTCTCTGAGGGCCCTGAAC
CGCGTGCTGCACGATGAGATCCTGAATAAGCCAATGGAGACCCTGAAGCTGGCCATCCCCTCCGGCATCT
ACACACTGCAGAACAATCTGCTGTATGTGGCCCTGTCTAACCTGGACGCCGCCACCTACCAGGTGACATA
TCAGCTGAAGATCCTGACCACAGCCCTGTTTTCCGTGTCTATGCTGAGCAAGAAGCTGGGCGTGTACCAG
TGGCTGTCCCTGGTCATCCTGATGACCGGAGTGGCCTTCGTGCAGTGGCCTAGCGACTCCCAGCTGGATT
CCAAGGAGCTGAGCGCCGGCTCCCAGTTTGTGGGACTGATGGCCGTGCTGACCGCATGCTTCTCTAGCGG
CTTTGCCGGCGTGTACTTCGAGAAGATCCTGAAGGAGACAAAGCAGAGCGTGTGGATCCGGAATATCCAG
CTGGGCTTCTTTGGCAGCATCTTCGGCCTGATGGGCGTGTACATCTATGACGGCGAGCTGGTGAGCAAGA
ACGGCTTCTTTCAGGGCTATAATAGGCTGACATGGATCGTGGTGGTGCTGCAGGCCCTGGGAGGACTGGT
CATCGCAGCCGTGATCAAGTACGCCGATAACATCCTGAAGGGCTTTGCCACCTCTCTGAGCATCATCCTG
TCTACACTGATCAGCTATTTCTGGCTGCAGGACTTTGTGCCTACCTCCGTGTTCTTTCTGGGCGCCATCC
TGGTCATCACCGCCACATTCCTGTACGGCTATGATCCCAAGCCTGCCGGCAATCCAACAAAGGCCTAA
